>Addgene plasmid #161006 | AL13Rb | addgene full sequence | sequence record 319104 | Addgene NGS Result
CTCGGCAATGTCCAGTAGGTCGCGGGTGCTGCGGGCCAGGCGGTCTAGCCTGGTCACTGTCACAACGTCG
CCAGGGCGTAGGTGGTCAAGCATCCTGGCCAGCTCCGGGCGGTCGCGCCTGGTGCCGGTGATCTTCTCGG
AAAACAGCTTGGTGCAGCCGGCCGCGTGCAGTTCGGCCCGTTGGTTGGTCAAGTCCTGGTCGTCGGTGCT
GACGCGGGCATAGCCCAGCAGGCCAGCGGCGGCGCTCTTGTTCATGGCGTAATGTCTCCGGTTCTAGTCG
CAAGTATTCTACTTTATGCGACTAAAACACGCGACAAGAAAACGCCAGGAAAAGGGCAGGGCGGCAGCCT
GTCGCGTAACTTAGGACTTGTGCGACATGTCGTTTTCAGAAGACGGCTGCACTGAACGTCAGAAGCCGAC
TGCACTATAGCAGCGGAGGGGTTGGATCAAAGTACTTTGATCCCGAGGGGAACCCTGTGGTTGGCATGCA
CATACAAATGGACGAACGGATAAACCTTTTCACGCCCTTTTAAATATCCGATTATTCTAATAAACGCTCT
TTTCTCTTAGGTTTACCCGCCAATATATCCTGTCAAACACTGATAGTTTAAACTGAAGGCGGGAAACGAC
AATCTGATCCAAGCTCAAGCTGCTCTAGCATTCGCCATTCAGGCTGCGCAACTGTTGGGAAGGGCGATCG
GTGCGGGCCTCTTCGCTATTACGCCAGCTGGCGAAAGGGGGATGTGCTGCAAGGCGATTAAGTTGGGTAA
CGCCAGGGTTTTCCCAGTCACGACGTTGTAAAACGACGGCCAGTGCCAAGCTTGCATGCCTGCAGGTCGA
CTCTAGAGGATCCGATATCGAATTCCTGCAGCCCGGGGGATCCTACGGTACTTATTGCCAAGAAAGCACG
AGACGATATGGCGTCCGTGCCTCCAGGTCGAATCTTCAAACGACGAGAGGATATGGCCTCCGTCGCTCCA
GTATTCCAGGGTTCATCAGATCCTACGGTACTTATTGCCAAGAAAGCACGAGACGATATGGCGTCCGTGC
CTCCAGGTCGAATCTTCAAACGACGAGAGGATATGGCCTCCGTCGCTCCAGTATTCCAGGGTTCATCAGA
TCCTACGGTACTTATTGCCAAGAAAGCACGAGACGATATGGCGTCCGTGCCTCCAGGTCGAATCTTCAAA
CGACGAGAGGATATGGCCTCCGTCGCTCCAGTATTCCAGGGTTCATCAGATCCTACGGTACTTATTGCCA
AGAAAGCACGAGACGATATGGCGTCCGTGCCTCCAGGTCGAATCTTCAAACGACGAGAGGATATGGCCTC
CGTCGCTCCAGTATTCCAGGGTTCATCAGATCCTACGGTACTTATTGCCAAGAAAGCACGAGACGATATG
GCGTCCGTGCCTCCAGGTCGAATCTTCAAACGACGAGAGGATATGGCCTCCGTCGCTCCAGTATTCCAGG
GTTCATCAGATCCTACGGTACTTATTGCCAAGAAAGCACGAGACGATATGGCGTCCGTGCCTCCAGGTCG
AATCTTCAAACGACGAGAGGATATGGCCTCCGTCGCTCCAGTATTCCAGGGTTCATCAGATCCTACGGTA
CTTATTGCCAAGAAAGCACGAGACGATATGGCGTCCGTGCCTCCAGGTCGAATCTTCAAACGACGAGAGG
ATATGGCCTCCGTCGCTCCAGTATTCCAGGGTTCATCAGATCCTACGGTACTTATTGCCAAGAAAGCACG
AGACGATATGGCGTCCGTGCCTCCAGGTCGAATCTTCAAACGACGAGAGGATATGGCCTCCGTCGCTCCA
GTATTCCAGGGTTCATCAGATCCTACGGTACTTATTGCCAAGAAAGCACGAGACGATATGGCGTCCGTGC
CTCCAGGTCGAATCTTCAAACGACGAGAGGATATGGCCTCCGTCGCTCCAGTATTCCAGGGTTCATCAGA
TCCTACGGTACTTATTGCCAAGAAAGCACGAGACGATATGGCGTCCGTGCCTCCAGGTCGAATCTTCAAA
CGACGAGAGGATATGGCCTCCGTCGCTCCAGTATTCCAGGGTTCATCAGATCCTACGGTACTTATTGCCA
AGAAAGCACGAGACGATATGGCGTCCGTGCCTCCAGGTCGAATCTTCAAACGACGAGAGGATATGGCCTC
CGTCGCTCCAGTATTCCAGGGTTCATCAGATCCTACGGTACTTATTGCCAAGAAAGCACGAGACGATATG
GCGTCCGTGCCTCCAGGTCGAATCTTCAAACGACGAGAGGATATGGCCTCCGTCGCTCCAGTATTCCAGG
GTTCATCAGAGTGCCAGAGTCCTTCGATAGGGACAAGACAATTGCACTGATCATGAACTCCTCTGGATCT
ACTGGTCTGCCTAAAGGTGTCGCTCTGCCTCATAGAACTGCCTGCGTGAGATTCTCGCATGCCAGAGATC
CTATTTTTGGCAATCAAATCATTCCGGATACTGCGATTTTAAGTGTTGTTCCATTCCATCACGGTTTTGG
AATGTTTACTACACTCGGATATTTGATATGTGGATTTCGAGTCGTCTTAATGTATAGATTTGAAGAAGAG
CTGTTTCTGAGGAGCCTTCAGGATTACAAGATTCAAAGTGCGCTGCTGGTGCCAACCCTATTCTCCTTCT
TCGCCAAAAGCACTCTGATTGACAAATACGATTTATCTAATTTACACGAAATTGCTTCTGGTGGCGCTCC
CCTCTCTAAGGAAGTCGGGGAAGCGGTTGCCAAGAGGTTCCATCTGCCAGGTATCAGGCAAGGATATGGG
CTCACTGAGACTACATCAGCTATTCTGATTACACCCGAGGGGGATGATAAACCGGGCGCGGTCGGTAAAG
TTGTTCCATTTTTTGAAGCGAAGGTTGTGGATCTGGATACCGGGAAAACGCTGGGCGTTAATCAAAGAGG
CGAACTGTGTGTGAGAGGTCCTATGATTATGTCCGGTTATGTAAACAATCCGGAAGCGACCAACGCCTTG
ATTGACAAGGATGGATGGCTACATTCTGGAGACATAGCTTACTGGGACGAAGACGAACACTTCTTCATCG
TTGACCGCCTGAAGTCTCTGATTAAGTACAAAGGCTATCAGGTGGCTCCCGCTGAATTGGAATCCATCTT
GCTCCAACACCCCAACATCTTCGACGCAGGTGTCGCAGGTCTTCCCGACGATGACGCCGGTGAACTTCCC
GCCGCCGTTGTTGTTTTGGAGCACGGAAAGACGATGACGGAAAAAGAGATCGTGGATTACGTCGCCAGTC
AAGTAACAACCGCGAAAAAGTTGCGCGGAGGAGTTGTGTTTGTGGACGAAGTACCGAAAGGTCTTACCGG
AAAACTCGACGCAAGAAAAATCAGAGAGATCCTCATAAAGGCCAAGAAGGGCGGAAAGATCGCCGTGTAT
GGTCCGTCCTGTAGAAACCCCAACCCGTGAAATCAAAAAACTCGACGGCCTGTGGGCATTCAGTCTGGAT
CGCGAAAACTGTGGAATTGGTCAGCGTTGGTGGGAAAGCGCGTTACAAGAAAGCCGGGCAATTGCTGTGC
CAGGCAGTTTTAACGATCAGTTCGCCGATGCAGATATTCGTAATTATGCGGGCAACGTCTGGTATCAGCG
CGAAGTCTTTATACCGAAAGGTTGGGCAGGCCAGCGTATCGTGCTGCGTTTCGATGCGGTCACTCATTAC
GGCAAAGTGTGGGTCAATAATCAGGAAGTGATGGAGCATCAGGGCGGCTATACGCCATTTGAAGCCGATG
TCACGCCGTATGTTATTGCCGGGAAAAGTCTACGTAAGTTTCTGCTTCTACCTTTGATATATATATAATA
ATTATCATTAATTAGTAGTAATATAATATTTCAAATATTTTTTTCAAAATAAAAGAATGTAGTATATAGC
AATTGCTTTTCTGTAGTTTATAAGTGTGTATATTTTAATTTATAACTTTTCTAATATATGACCAAAATTT
GTTGATGTGCAGGTATCACCGTTTGTGTGAACAACGAACTGAACTGGCAGACTATCCCGCCGGGAATGGT
GATTACCGACGAAAACGGCAAGAAAAAGCAGTCTTACTTCCATGATTTCTTTAACTATGCCGGAATCCAT
CGCAGCGTAATGCTCTACACCACGCCGAACACCTGGGTGGACGATATCACCGTGGTGACGCATGTCGCGC
AAGACTGTAACCACGCGTCTGTTGACTGGCAGGTGGTGGCCAATGGTGATGTCAGCGTTGAACTGCGTGA
TGCGGATCAACAGGTGGTTGCAACTGGACAAGGCACTAGCGGGACTTTGCAAGTGGTGAATCCGCACCTC
TGGCAACCGGGTGAAGGTTATCTCTATGAACTGTGCGTCACAGCCAAAAGCCAGACAGAGTGTGATATCT
ACCCGCTTCGCGTCGGCATCCGGTCAGTGGCAGTGAAGGGCGAACAGTTCCTGATTAACCACAAACCGTT
CTACTTTACTGGCTTTGGTCGTCATGAAGATGCGGACTTGCGTGGCAAAGGATTCGATAACGTGCTGATG
GTGCACGACCACGCATTAATGGACTGGATTGGGGCCAACTCCTACCGTACCTCGCATTACCCTTACGCTG
AAGAGATGCTCGACTGGGCAGATGAACATGGCATCGTGGTGATTGATGAAACTGCTGCTGTCGGCTTTAA
CCTCTCTTTAGGCATTGGTTTCGAAGCGGGCAACAAGCCGAAAGAACTGTACAGCGAAGAGGCAGTCAAC
GGGGAAACTCAGCAAGCGCACTTACAGGCGATTAAAGAGCTGATAGCGCGTGACAAAAACCACCCAAGCG
TGGTGATGTGGAGTATTGCCAACGAACCGGATACCCGTCCGCAAGGTGCACGGGAATATTTCGCGCCACT
GGCGGAAGCAACGCGTAAACTCGACCCGACGCGTCCGATCACCTGCGTCAATGTAATGTTCTGCGACGCT
CACACCGATACCATCAGCGATCTCTTTGATGTGCTGTGCCTGAACCGTTATTACGGATGGTATGTCCAAA
GCGGCGATTTGGAAACGGCAGAGAAGGTACTGGAAAAAGAACTTCTGGCCTGGCAGGAGAAACTGCATCA
GCCGATTATCATCACCGAATACGGCGTGGATACGTTAGCCGGGCTGCACTCAATGTACACCGACATGTGG
AGTGAAGAGTATCAGTGTGCATGGCTGGATATGTATCACCGCGTCTTTGATCGCGTCAGCGCCGTCGTCG
GTGAACAGGTATGGAATTTCGCCGATTTTGCGACCTCGCAAGGCATATTGCGCGTTGGCGGTAACAAGAA
AGGGATCTTCACTCGCGACCGCAAACCGAAGTCGGCGGCTTTTCTGCTGCAAAAACGCTGGACTGGCATG
AACTTCGGTGAAAAACCGCAGCAGGGAGGCAAACAATGAATATGAAGATGAAGATGAATATTTGGTGTGT
CAAATAAAAAGCTTGTGTGCTTAAGTTTGTGTTTTTTTCTTGGCTTGTTGTGTTATGAATTTGTGGCTTT
TTCTAATATTAAATGAATGTAAGATCTCATTATAATGAATAAACAAATGTTTCTATAATCCATTGTGAAT
GTTTTGTTGGATCTCTTCTGCAGCATATAACTACTGTATGTGCTATGGTATGGACTATGGAATATGATTA
AAGATAAGATGGGCTCATAGAGTAAAACGAGGCGAGGGACCTATAAACCTCACTTCATCATGCTATTTCA
TGATCTATTTTATAAAATAAAGATGTAGAAAAAAGTAAGCGTAATAACCGCAAAACAAATGATTTAAAAC
ATGGCACATAATGAGGAGATTAAGTTCGGTTTACGTTTATTTTAGTACTAATTGTAACGTGAGACTACGT
ATCGGGAATCGCCTACCGGGTACCGGCTGGATCTTATGACGACCGTTAGAAATTGTGGTTGTCGACGAGT
CAGTAATAAACGGCGTCAAAGTGGTTGCAGCCGGCACACACGAGTCGTGTTTATCAACTCAAAGCACAAA
TACTTTTCCTCAACCTAAAAATAAGGCAATTAGCCAAAAACAACTTTGCGTGTAAACAACGCTCAATACA
CGTGTCATTTTATTATTAGCTATTGCTTCACCGCCTTAGCTTTCTCGTGACCTAGTCGTCCTCGTCTTTT
CTTCTTCTTCTTCTATAAAACAATACCCAAAGAGCTCTTCTTCTTCACAATTCAGATTTCAATTTCTCAA
AATCTTAAAAACTTTCTCTCAATTCTCTCTACCGTGATCAAGGTAAATTTCTGTGTTCCTTATTCTCTCA
AAATCTTCGATTTTGTTTTCGTTCGATCCCAATTTCGTATATGTTCTTTGGTTTAGATTCTGTTAATCTT
AGATCGAAGACGATTTTCTGGGTTTGATCGTTAGATATCATCTTAATTCTCGATTAGGGTTTCATAGATA
TCATCCGATTTGTTCAAATAATTTGAGTTTTGTCTAATAATTACTCTTCGATTTGTGATTTCTATCTAGA
TCTGGTGTTAGTTTCTAGTTTGTGCGATCGAATTTGTCGATTAATCTGAGTTTTTCTGATTAACAGATGG
CGAAGGCAGATAAGAAACCAGCGGAGAAGAAACCGGCAGAGAAAACTCCGGCAGTCGAACCAGCAGCAGC
GGCAGAGAAGAAACCAAAAGCCGGAAAGAAACTCCCCAAGGAACCAGCCGTCGCCGGAGACAAGAAGAAG
AAGAGATCAAAGAAGAACGTTGAGACATACAAGATCTACATCTTCAAGGTGTTGAAGCAAGTTCATCCAG
ACATCGGAATCTCAAGCAAAGCCATGGGAATCATGAACAGTTTCATCAACGATATCTTTGAGAAGCTTGC
TGGTGAGTCTTCGAAGCTTGCGAGGTACAACAAGAAGCCGACGATTACTTCCAGGGAGATTCAGACTGCG
GTTAGACTTGTGTTGCCCGGTGAGTTGGCGAAACATGCTGTTTCTGAAGGGACTAAGGCGGTTACGAAGT
TTACGAGTTCTGCTGGAGCTGGAGAATTCATGGTGAGCAAGGGCGAGGCAGTGATCAAGGAGTTCATGCG
GTTCAAGGTGCACATGGAGGGCTCCATGAACGGCCACGAGTTCGAGATCGAGGGCGAGGGCGAGGGCCGC
CCCTACGAGGGCACCCAGACCGCCAAGCTGAAGGTGACCAAGGGTGGCCCCCTGCCCTTCTCCTGGGACA
TCCTGTCCCCTCAGTTCATGTACGGCTCCAGGGCCTTCACCAAGCACCCCGCCGACATCCCCGACTACTA
TAAGCAGTCCTTCCCCGAGGGCTTCAAGTGGGAGCGCGTGATGAACTTCGAGGACGGCGGCGCCGTGACC
GTGACCCAGGACACCTCCCTGGAGGACGGCACCCTGATCTACAAGGTGAAGCTCCGCGGCACCAACTTCC
CTCCTGACGGCCCCGTAATGCAGAAGAAGACAATGGGCTGGGAAGCGTCCACCGAGCGGTTGTACCCCGA
GGACGGCGTGCTGAAGGGCGACATTAAGATGGCCCTGCGCCTGAAGGACGGCGGCCGCTACCTGGCGGAC
TTCAAGACCACCTACAAGGCCAAGAAGCCCGTGCAGATGCCCGGCGCCTACAACGTCGACCGCAAGTTGG
ACATCACCTCCCACAACGAGGACTACACCGTGGTGGAACAGTACGAACGCTCCGAGGGCCGCCACTCCAC
CGGCGGCATGGACGAGCTGTACAAGTAGGCTTTTTGTGATCTGATGATAAGTGGTTGGTTCGTGTCTCAT
GCACTTGGGAGGTGATCTATTTCACCTGGTGTAGTTTGTGTTTCCGTCAGTTGGAAAAACTTATCCCTAT
CGATTTCGTTTTCATTTTCTGCTTTTCTTTTATGTACCTTCGTTTGGGCTTGTAACGGGCCTTTGTATTT
CAACTCTCAATAATAATCCAAGTGCATGTTAAACAATTTGTCATCTGTTTCGGCTTTGATATACTACTGG
TGAAGATGGGCCGTACTACTGCATCACAACGAAAAATAATAATAAGATGAAAAACTTGAAGTGGAAAAAA
AAAAAAACTTGAATGTTCACTACTACTCATTGACCATAATGTTTAACATACATAGCTCAATAGTATTTTT
GTGAATATGGCAACACAAACAGTCCAAAACAATTGTCTCTTACTATACCAAACCAAGGGCGCCGCTTGTT
TGCCACTCTTTGTGTGCAATAGTGTGATTACCACATCTCCACATTCAATATATTCCCTGAATTATCTGAC
GATTTTGATGGCTCACTGTTTTCCCAAGTCTGGTACCCCACCTACATGGCAGCTCGAATTCGTAATCATG
TCATAGCTGTTTCCTGTGTGAAATTGTTATCCGCTCACAATTCCACACAACATACGAGCCGGAAGCATAA
AGTGTAAAGCCTGGGGTGCCTAATGAGTGAGCTAACTCACATTAATTGCGTTGCGCTCACTGCCCGCTTT
CCAGTCGGGAAACCTGTCGTGCCAGCTGCATTAATGAATCGGCCAACGCGCGGGGAGAGGCGGTTTGCGT
ATTGGCTAGAGCAGCTTGCCAACATGGTGGAGCACGACACTCTCGTCTACTCCAAGAATATCAAAGATAC
AGTCTCAGAAGACCAAAGGGCTATTGAGACTTTTCAACAAAGGGTAATATCGGGAAACCTCCTCGGATTC
CATTGCCCAGCTATCTGTCACTTCATCAAAAGGACAGTAGAAAAGGAAGGTGGCACCTACAAATGCCATC
ATTGCGATAAAGGAAAGGCTATCGTTCAAGATGCCTCTGCCGACAGTGGTCCCAAAGATGGACCCCCACC
CACGAGGAGCATCGTGGAAAAAGAAGACGTTCCAACCACGTCTTCAAAGCAAGTGGATTGATGTGAACAT
GGTGGAGCACGACACTCTCGTCTACTCCAAGAATATCAAAGATACAGTCTCAGAAGACCAAAGGGCTATT
GAGACTTTTCAACAAAGGGTAATATCGGGAAACCTCCTCGGATTCCATTGCCCAGCTATCTGTCACTTCA
TCAAAAGGACAGTAGAAAAGGAAGGTGGCACCTACAAATGCCATCATTGCGATAAAGGAAAGGCTATCGT
TCAAGATGCCTCTGCCGACAGTGGTCCCAAAGATGGACCCCCACCCACGAGGAGCATCGTGGAAAAAGAA
GACGTTCCAACCACGTCTTCAAAGCAAGTGGATTGATGTGATATCTCCACTGACGTAAGGGATGACGCAC
AATCCCACTATCCTTCGCAAGACCCTTCCTCTATATAAGGAAGTTCATTTCATTTGGAGAGGACACGCTG
AAATCACCAGTCTCTCTCTACAAATCTATCTCTCTCGAGCTTTCGCAGATCTGTCGATCGACCATGGGGA
TTGAACAAGATGGATTGCACGCAGGTTCTCCGGCCGCTTGGGTGGAGAGGCTATTCGGCTATGACTGGGC
ACAACAGACAATCGGCTGCTCTGATGCCGCCGTGTTTCGGCTGTCAGCGCAGGGGCGCCCGGTTCTTTTT
GTCAAGACCGACCTGTCCGGTGCCCTGAATGAACTCCAGGACGAGGCAGCGCGGCTATCGTGGCTGGCCA
CGACGGGCGTTCCTTGCGCAGCTGTGCTCGACGTTGTCACTGAAGCGGGAAGGGACTGGCTGCTATTGGG
CGAAGTGCCGGGGCAGGATCTCCTGTCATCTCACCTTGCTCCTGCCGAGAAAGTATCCATCATGGCTGAT
GCAATGCGGCGGCTGCATACGCTTGATCCGGCTACCTGCCCATTCGACCACCAAGCGAAACATCGCATCG
AGCGAGCACGTACTCGGATGGAAGCCGGTCTTGTCGATCAGGATGATCTGGACGAAGAGCATCAGGGGCT
CGCGCCAGCCGAACTGTTCGCCAGGCTCAAGGCGCGCATGCCCGACGGCGAGGATCTCGTCGTGACACAT
GGCGATGCCTGCTTGCCGAATATCATGGTGGAAAATGGCCGCTTTTCTGGATTCATCGACTGTGGCCGGC
TGGGTGTGGCGGACCGCTATCAGGACATAGCGTTGGCTACCCGTGATATTGCTGAAGAGCTTGGCGGCGA
ATGGGCTGACCGCTTCCTCGTGCTTTACGGTATCGCCGCTCCCGATTCGCAGCGCATCGCCTTCTATCGC
CTTCTTGACGAGTTCTTCTGAGCGGGACTCTGGGGTTCGGATCGATCCTCTAGCTAGAGTCGATCGACAA
GCTCGAGTTTCTCCATAATAATGTGTGAGTAGTTCCCAGATAAGGGAATTAGGGTTCCTATAGGGTTTCG
CTCATGTGTTGAGCATATAAGAAACCCTTAGTATGTATTTGTATTTGTAAAATACTTCTATCAATAAAAT
TTCTAATTCCTAAAACCAAAATCCAGTACTAAAATCCAGATCCCCCGAATTAATTCGGCGTTAATTCAGT
ACATTAAAAACGTCCGCAATGTGTTATTAAGTTGTCTAAGCGTCAATTTGTTTACACCACAATATATCCT
GCCACCAGCCAGCCAACAGCTCCCCGACCGGCAGCTCGGCACAAAATCACCACTCGATACAGGCAGCCCA
TCAGTCCGGGACGGCGTCAGCGGGAGAGCCGTTGTAAGGCGGCAGACTTTGCTCATGTTACCGATGCTAT
TCGGAAGAACGGCAACTAAGCTGCCGGGTTTGAAACACGGATGATCTCGCGGAGGGTAGCATGTTGATTG
TAACGATGACAGAGCGTTGCTGCCTGTGATCACCGCGGTTTCAAAATCGGCTCCGTCGATACTATGTTAT
ACGCCAACTTTGAAAACAACTTTGAAAAAGCTGTTTTCTGGTATTTAAGGTTTTAGAATGCAAGGAACAG
TGAATTGGAGTTCGTCTTGTTATAATTAGCTTCTTGGGGTATCTTTAAATACTGTAGAAAAGAGGAAGGA
AATAATAAATGGCTAAAATGAGAATATCACCGGAATTGAAAAAACTGATCGAAAAATACCGCTGCGTAAA
AGATACGGAAGGAATGTCTCCTGCTAAGGTATATAAGCTGGTGGGAGAAAATGAAAACCTATATTTAAAA
ATGACGGACAGCCGGTATAAAGGGACCACCTATGATGTGGAACGGGAAAAGGACATGATGCTATGGCTGG
AAGGAAAGCTGCCTGTTCCAAAGGTCCTGCACTTTGAACGGCATGATGGCTGGAGCAATCTGCTCATGAG
TGAGGCCGATGGCGTCCTTTGCTCGGAAGAGTATGAAGATGAACAAAGCCCTGAAAAGATTATCGAGCTG
TATGCGGAGTGCATCAGGCTCTTTCACTCCATCGACATATCGGATTGTCCCTATACGAATAGCTTAGACA
GCCGCTTAGCCGAATTGGATTACTTACTGAATAACGATCTGGCCGATGTGGATTGCGAAAACTGGGAAGA
AGACACTCCATTTAAAGATCCGCGCGAGCTGTATGATTTTTTAAAGACGGAAAAGCCCGAAGAGGAACTT
GTCTTTTCCCACGGCGACCTGGGAGACAGCAACATCTTTGTGAAAGATGGCAAAGTAAGTGGCTTTATTG
ATCTTGGGAGAAGCGGCAGGGCGGACAAGTGGTATGACATTGCCTTCTGCGTCCGGTCGATCAGGGAGGA
TATCGGGGAAGAACAGTATGTCGAGCTATTTTTTGACTTACTGGGGATCAAGCCTGATTGGGAGAAAATA
AAATATTATATTTTACTGGATGAATTGTTTTAGTACCTAGAATGCATGACCAAAATCCCTTAACGTGAGT
TTTCGTTCCACTGAGCGTCAGACCCCGTAGAAAAGATCAAAGGATCTTCTTGAGATCCTTTTTTTCTGCG
CGTAATCTGCTGCTTGCAAACAAAAAAACCACCGCTACCAGCGGTGGTTTGTTTGCCGGATCAAGAGCTA
CCAACTCTTTTTCCGAAGGTAACTGGCTTCAGCAGAGCGCAGATACCAAATACTGTCCTTCTAGTGTAGC
CGTAGTTAGGCCACCACTTCAAGAACTCTGTAGCACCGCCTACATACCTCGCTCTGCTAATCCTGTTACC
AGTGGCTGCTGCCAGTGGCGATAAGTCGTGTCTTACCGGGTTGGACTCAAGACGATAGTTACCGGATAAG
GCGCAGCGGTCGGGCTGAACGGGGGGTTCGTGCACACAGCCCAGCTTGGAGCGAACGACCTACACCGAAC
TGAGATACCTACAGCGTGAGCTATGAGAAAGCGCCACGCTTCCCGAAGGGAGAAAGGCGGACAGGTATCC
GGTAAGCGGCAGGGTCGGAACAGGAGAGCGCACGAGGGAGCTTCCAGGGGGAAACGCCTGGTATCTTTAT
AGTCCTGTCGGGTTTCGCCACCTCTGACTTGAGCGTCGATTTTTGTGATGCTCGTCAGGGGGGCGGAGCC
TATGGAAAAACGCCAGCAACGCGGCCTTTTTACGGTTCCTGGCCTTTTGCTGGCCTTTTGCTCACATGTT
CTTTCCTGCGTTATCCCCTGATTCTGTGGATAACCGTATTACCGCCTTTGAGTGAGCTGATACCGCTCGC
CGCAGCCGAACGACCGAGCGCAGCGAGTCAGTGAGCGAGGAAGCGGAAGAGCGCCTGATGCGGTATTTTC
TCCTTACGCATCTGTGCGGTATTTCACACCGCATATGGTGCACTCTCAGTACAATCTGCTCTGATGCCGC
ATAGTTAAGCCAGTATACACTCCGCTATCGCTACGTGACTGGGTCATGGCTGCGCCCCGACACCCGCCAA
CACCCGCTGACGCGCCCTGACGGGCTTGTCTGCTCCCGGCATCCGCTTACAGACAAGCTGTGACCGTCTC
CGGGAGCTGCATGTGTCAGAGGTTTTCACCGTCATCACCGAAACGCGCGAGGCAGGGTGCCTTGATGTGG
GCGCCGGCGGTCGAGTGGCGACGGCGCGGCTTGTCCGCGCCCTGGTAGATTGCCTGGCCGTAGGCCAGCC
ATTTTTGAGCGGCCAGCGGCCGCGATAGGCCGACGCGAAGCGGCGGGGCGTAGGGAGCGCAGCGACCGAA
GGGTAGGCGCTTTTTGCAGCTCTTCGGCTGTGCGCTGGCCAGACAGTTATGCACAGGCCAGGCGGGTTTT
AAGAGTTTTAATAAGTTTTAAAGAGTTTTAGGCGGAAAAATCGCCTTTTTTCTCTTTTATATCAGTCACT
TACATGTGTGACCGGTTCCCAATGTACGGCTTTGGGTTCCCAATGTACGGGTTCCGGTTCCCAATGTACG
GCTTTGGGTTCCCAATGTACGTGCTATCCACAGGAAAGAGACCTTTTCGACCTTTTTCCCCTGCTAGGGC
AATTTGCCCTAGCATCTGCTCCGTACATTAGGAACCGGCGGATGCTTCGCCCTCGATCAGGTTGCGGTAG
CGCATGACTAGGATCGGGCCAGCCTGCCCCGCCTCCTCCTTCAAATCGTACTCCGGCAGGTCATTTGACC
CGATCAGCTTGCGCACGGTGAAACAGAACTTCTTGAACTCTCCGGCGCTGCCACTGCGTTCGTAGATCGT
CTTGAACAACCATCTGGCTTCTGCCTTGCCTGCGGCGCGGCGTGCCAGGCGGTAGAGAAAACGGCCGATG
CCGGGATCGATCAAAAAGTAATCGGGGTGAACCGTCAGCACGTCCGGGTTCTTGCCTTCTGTGATCTCGC
GGTACATCCAATCAGCTAGCTCGATCTCGATGTACTCCGGCCGCCCGGTTTCGCTCTTTACGATCTTGTA
GCGGCTAATCAAGGCTTCACCCTCGGATACCGTCACCAGGCGGCCGTTCTTGGCCTTCTTCGTACGCTGC
ATGGCAACGTGCGTGGTGTTTAACCGAATGCAGGTTTCTACCAGGTCGTCTTTCTGCTTTCCGCCATCGG
CTCGCCGGCAGAACTTGAGTACGTCCGCAACGTGTGGACGGAACACGCGGCCGGGCTTGTCTCCCTTCCC
TTCCCGGTATCGGTTCATGGATTCGGTTAGATGGGAAACCGCCATCAGTACCAGGTCGTAATCCCACACA
CTGGCCATGCCGGCCGGCCCTGCGGAAACCTCTACGTGCCCGTCTGGAAGCTCGTAGCGGATCACCTCGC
CAGCTCGTCGGTCACGCTTCGACAGACGGAAAACGGCCACGTCCATGATGCTGCGACTATCGCGGGTGCC
CACGTCATAGAGCATCGGAACGAAAAAATCTGGTTGCTCGTCGCCCTTGGGCGGCTTCCTAATCGACGGC
GCACCGGCTGCCGGCGGTTGCCGGGATTCTTTGCGGATTCGATCAGCGGCCGCTTGCCACGATTCACCGG
GGCGTGCTTCTGCCTCGATGCGTTGCCGCTGGGCGGCCTGCGCGGCCTTCAACTTCTCCACCAGGTCATC
ACCCAGCGCCGCGCCGATTTGTACCGGGCCGGATGGTTTGCGACCGCTCACGCCGATTCCTCGGGCTTGG
GGGTTCCAGTGCCATTGCAGGGCCGGCAGGCAACCCAGCCGCTTACGCCTGGCCAACCGCCCGTTCCTCC
ACACATGGGGCATTCCACGGCGTCGGTGCCTGGTTGTTCTTGATTTTCCATGCCGCCTCCTTTAGCCGCT
AAAATTCATCTACTCATTTATTCATTTGCTCATTTACTCTGGTAGCTGCGCGATGTATTCAGATAGCAGC
TCGGTAATGGTCTTGCCTTGGCGTACCGCGTACATCTTCAGCTTGGTGTGATCCTCCGCCGGCAACTGAA
AGTTGACCCGCTTCATGGCTGGCGTGTCTGCCAGGCTGGCCAACGTTGCAGCCTTGCTGCTGCGTGCGCT
CGGACGGCCGGCACTTAGCGTGTTTGTGCTTTTGCTCATTTTCTCTTTACCTCATTAACTCAAATGAGTT
TTGATTTAATTTCAGCGGCCAGCGCCTGGACCTCGCGGGCAGCGTCGCCCTCGGGTTCTGATTCAAGAAC
GGTTGTGCCGGCGGCGGCAGTGCCTGGGTAGCTCACGCGCTGCGTGATACGGGACTCAAGAATGGGCAGC
TCGTACCCGGCCAGCGCCTCGGCAACCTCACCGCCGATGCGCGTGCCTTTGATCGCCCGCGACACGACAA
AGGCCGCTTGTAGCCTTCCATCCGTGACCTCAATGCGCTGCTTAACCAGCTCCACCAGGTCGGCGGTGGC
CCATATGTCGTAAGGGCTTGGCTGCACCGGAATCAGCACGAAGTCGGCTGCCTTGATCGCGGACACAGCC
AAGTCCGCCGCCTGGGGCGCTCCGTCGATCACTACGAAGTCGCGCCGGCCGATGGCCTTCACGTCGCGGT
CAATCGTCGGGCGGTCGATGCCGACAACGGTTAGCGGTTGATCTTCCCGCACGGCCGCCCAATCGCGGGC
ACTGCCCTGGGGATCGGAATCGACTAACAGAACATCGGCCCCGGCGAGTTGCAGGGCGCGGGCTAGATGG
GTTGCGATGGTCGTCTTGCCTGACCCGCCTTTCTGGTTAAGTACAGCGATAACCTTCATGCGTTCCCCTT
GCGTATTTGTTTATTTACTCATCGCATCATATACGCAGCGACCGCATGACGCAAGCTGTTTTACTCAAAT
ACACATCACCTTTTTAGACGGCGGCGCTCGGTTTCTTCAGCGGCCAAGCTGGCCGGCCAGGCCGCCAGCT
TGGCATCAGACAAACCGGCCAGGATTTCATGCAGCCGCACGGTTGAGACGTGCGCGGGCGGCTCGAACAC
GTACCCGGCCGCGATCATCTCCGCCTCGATCTCTTCGGTAATGAAAAACGGTTCGTCCTGGCCGTCCTGG
TGCGGTTTCATGCTTGTTCCTCTTGGCGTTCATTCTCGGCGGCCGCCAGGGCGTCGGCCTCGGTCAATGC
GTCCTCACGGAAGGCACCGCGCCGCCTGGCCTCGGTGGGCGTCACTTCCTCGCTGCGCTCAAGTGCGCGG
TACAGGGTCGAGCGATGCACGCCAAGCAGTGCAGCCGCCTCTTTCACGGTGCGGCCTTCCTGGTCGATCA
GCTCGCGGGCGTGCGCGATCTGTGCCGGGGTGAGGGTAGGGCGGGGGCCAAACTTCACGCCTCGGGCCTT
GGCGGCCTCGCGCCCGCTCCGGGTGCGGTCGATGATTAGGGAACGCTCGAACTCGGCAATGCCGGCGAAC
ACGGTCAACACCATGCGGCCGGCCGGCGTGGTGGTGTCGGCCCACGGCTCTGCCAGGCTACGCAGGCCCG
CGCCGGCCTCCTGGATGCG
Features (pLannotate 1.2.2; 27 found; start..end, strand, type, name):
    571..595     -  misc_feature   RB T-DNA repeat: right border repeat from nopaline C58 T-DNA
    661..815     -  CDS            lacZα (fragment): LacZα fragment of β-galactosidase; lacZ fragment
    818..853     -  misc_feature   MCS (fragment): pUC18/19 multiple cloning site
    854..883     -  misc_feature   MCS (fragment): pBluescript multiple cloning site
   2321..3429    +  CDS            luciferase (fragment): firefly luciferase; luc+; enhanced luc+ version of the luciferase gene
   3435..3816    +  CDS            GUS (fragment): β-glucuronidase; uidA (or gusA) from E. coli
   3814..4002    +  intron         IV2 intron: modified second intron of the potato ST-LS1 gene (Vancanneyt et al., 1990)
   4003..5429    +  CDS            GUS (fragment): β-glucuronidase; uidA (or gusA) from E. coli
   5431..5678    +  terminator     HSP terminator: efficient transcription terminator from the Arabidopsis thaliana heat shock protein 18.2 gene (Nagaya et al., 2010)
   6577..7011    +  CDS            H2B10_ARATH: Experimental evidence at protein level: Swiss-Prot protein existence level 1. Core component of nucleosome. Nucleosomes wrap and compact DNA into chromatin, limiting DNA accessibility to the cellular machineries which require DNA as a template. Histones thereby play a central role in transcription regulation, DNA repair, DNA replication and chromosomal stability. DNA accessibility is regulated via a complex set of post-translational modifications of histones, also called histone code, and nucleosome remodeling. From Arabidopsis thaliana (Mouse-ear cress).
   7030..7725    +  CDS            mScarlet: mScarlet is a basic (constitutively fluorescent) red fluorescent protein published in 2016, derived from synthetic construct. It has moderate acid sensitivity.
   8352..8374    -  protein_bind   lac operator (fragment): The lac repressor binds to the lac operator to inhibit transcription in E. coli. This inhibition can be relieved by adding lactose or isopropyl-β-D-thiogalactopyranoside (IPTG). lac repressor encoded by lacI
   8378..8408    -  promoter       lac promoter: promoter for the E. coli lac operon
   8423..8444    -  protein_bind   CAP binding site: CAP binding activates transcription in the presence of cAMP. E. coli catabolite activator protein
   8457..8545    -  CDS            lacI (fragment): lac repressor; lacI; The lac repressor binds to the lac operator to inhibit transcription in E. coli. This inhibition can be relieved by adding lactose or isopropyl-β-D-thiogalactopyranoside (IPTG).
   8635..9311    +  promoter       CaMV 35S promoter (enhanced): cauliflower mosaic virus 35S promoter with a duplicated enhancer region
   9379..10171   +  CDS            NeoR/KanR (fragment): aminoglycoside phosphotransferase from Tn5; aph(3')-II (or nptII); confers resistance to neomycin, kanamycin, and G418 (Geneticin®)
  10228..10402   +  polyA_signal   CaMV poly(A) signal: cauliflower mosaic virus polyadenylation signal
  10480..10504   -  misc_feature   LB T-DNA repeat: left border repeat from nopaline C58 T-DNA
  10929..11723   +  CDS            KanR: aminoglycoside phosphotransferase; aphA-3; confers resistance to kanamycin
  11810..12398   +  rep_origin     ori: high-copy-number ColE1/pMB1/pBR322/pUC origin of replication
  12584..12724   -  misc_feature   bom: basis of mobility region from pBR322
  12826..12865   -  CDS            rop (fragment): Rop protein, which maintains plasmids at low copy number; rop
  13068..13262   -  rep_origin     pVS1 oriV: origin of replication for the Pseudomonas plasmid pVS1 (Heeb et al., 2000)
  13328..14401   -  CDS            pVS1 RepA: replication protein from the Pseudomonas plasmid pVS1 (Heeb et al., 2000)
  14830..15459   -  CDS            pVS1 StaA: stability protein from the Pseudomonas plasmid pVS1 (Heeb et al., 2000)
  16019..231     -  CDS            Y4CG_SINFN (fragment) (across the origin): Protein inferred from homology: Swiss-Prot protein existence level 3. From Sinorhizobium fredii (strain NBRC 101917 / NGR234).
