[The description below was written by a language model from this plasmid's Addgene catalogue record and pLannotate feature annotations shown in this document.]
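Description:
AL13Rb is a plant binary (T-DNA) vector built on the pCambia2300 backbone and deposited as an empty backbone: a PP7-tagged transcriptional reporter that lacks a promoter, so that a user-chosen plant regulatory sequence can be placed upstream. In bacteria it is selected with kanamycin through an aphA-3 KanR gene and replicates from a high-copy ColE1/pMB1-type origin with the pBR322 bom region. The pVS1 oriV, RepA and StaA functions support replication and stable maintenance in Agrobacterium, the usual delivery route for vectors of this family.

Between the nopaline-type right and left border repeats, the annotated reporter unit is a firefly luciferase (luc+) fragment followed directly by β-glucuronidase interrupted by the potato ST-LS1 IV2 intron, ending in the Arabidopsis HSP18.2 terminator. Residual pUC and pBluescript multiple cloning site fragments lie near the right border. The roughly 1.4 kb between them and luciferase is unannotated, and the PP7 stem-loop array named in the catalogue entry does not appear in the feature table, so its exact position cannot be confirmed from the record. PP7 loops in a nascent transcript are bound by a fluorescently labelled PP7 coat protein, which must come from elsewhere because none is annotated here. This allows transcription sites to be seen as nuclear spots in living cells.

A second cassette encodes Arabidopsis histone H2B fused to mScarlet, a red nuclear marker whose promoter and terminator are not annotated. An enhanced CaMV 35S promoter driving nptII with the CaMV poly(A) signal provides kanamycin selection in plants. The associated publication concerns quantitative live imaging of RNA polymerase II activity in single plant cells.
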