Addgene plasmid #161006: AL13Rb
Purpose: (Empty Backbone) PP7-tagged reporter without a promoter
Depositing lab: Krishna Niyogi. Depositing organization: University of California, Berkeley. Publication: Quantitative imaging of RNA polymerase II activity in plants reveals the single-cell basis of tissue-wide transcriptional dynamics. Alamos S, Reimer A, Niyogi KK, Garcia HG. Nat Plants. 2021 Aug;7(8):1037-1049. doi: 10.1038/s41477-021-00976-0. Epub 2021 Aug 9. PubMed 34373604.
Backbone
  Vector backbone: pCambia2300
  Vector type: Plant Expression
  Tag / fusion protein: PP7 and H2B-mScarlet (C terminal on insert)
Growth in bacteria
  Bacterial resistance: Kanamycin, 50 μg/mL
  Growth temperature: 37°C
  Growth strain: DH5alpha
  Copy number: High Copy
Gene/Insert
  Gene/Insert name: None
  Tag / fusion protein: PP7 and H2B-mScarlet (C terminal on insert)
Terms and licenses: Academic/Nonprofit Terms; Industry Terms: Not Available to Industry
Depositor comments: Please visit https://www.biorxiv.org/content/10.1101/2020.08.30.274621v1 for bioRxiv preprint.
How to cite: AL13Rb was a gift from Krishna Niyogi (Addgene plasmid # 161006 ; http://n2t.net/addgene:161006 ; RRID:Addgene_161006)
